>Addgene plasmid #191355 | pQnl_tet | addgene full sequence | sequence record 375359 | Addgene NGS Result
ATGACTAATTATAATCAAAAAAATGAAAATAAACAAGAGGTAAAAACTGCTTTAGAGAAATGTACTGATA
AAAAAAGAAAAAATCCTAGATTTACGTCATACATAGCACCTTTAACTACTAAGAAAAATATTGAAAGGAC
TTCCACTTGTGGAGATTATTTGTTTATGTTGAGTGATGCAGACTTAGAACATTTTAAATTACATAAAGGT
AATTTTTGCGGTAATAGATTTTGTCCAATGTGTAGTTGGCGACTTGCTTGTAAGGATAGTTTAGAAATAT
CTATTCTTATGGAGCATTTAAGAAAAGAAGAAAATAAAGAGTTTATATTTTTAACTCTTACAACTCCAAA
TGTAAAAAGTTATGATCTTAATTATTCTATTAAACAATATAATAAATCTTTTAAAAAATTAATGGAGCGT
AAGGAAGTTAAGGATATAACTAAAGGTTATATAAGAAAATTAGAAGTAACTTACCAAAAGGAAAAATACA
TAACAAAGGATTTATGGAAAATAAAAAAAGATTATTATCAAAAAAAAGGACTTGAAATTGGTGATTTAGA
ACCTAATTTTGATACTTATAATCCTCATTTTCATGTAGTTATTGCAGTTAATAAAAGTTATTTTACAGAT
AAAAATTATTATATAAATCGAGAAAGATGGTTGGAATTATGGAAGTTTGCTACTAAGGATGATTCTATAA
CTCAAGTTGATGTTAGAAAAGCAAAAATTAATGATTATAAAGAGGTTTACGAACTTGCGAAATATTCAGC
TAAAGACACTGATTATTTAATATCGAGGCCAGTATTTGAAATTTTTTATAAAGCATTAAAAGGCAAGCAG
GTATTAGTTTTTAGTGGATTTTTTAAAGATGCACACAAATTGTACAAGCAAGGAAAACTTGATGTTTATA
AAAAGAAAGATGAAATTAAATATGTCTATATAGTTTATTATAATTGGTGCAAAAAACAATATGAAAAAAC
TAGAATAAGGGAACTTACGGAAGATGAAAAAGAAGAATTAAATCAAGATTTAATAGATGGAATAGAAATA
GATTAAAGTGTAACTATACTTTATATATATATGATTAAAAAAATAAAAAACAACAGCCTATTAGGTTGTT
GTTTTTTATTTTCTTTATTAATTTTTTTAATTTTTAGTTTTTAGTTCTTTTTTAAAATAAGTTTCAGCCT
CTTTTTCAATATTTTTTAAAGAAGGAGTATTTGCATGAATTGCCTTTTTTCTAACAGACTTAGGAAATAT
TTTAACAGTATCTTCTTGCGCCGGTGATTTTGGAACTTCATAACTTACTAATTTATAATTATTATTTTCT
TTTTTAATTGTAACAGTTGCAAAAGAAGCTGAACCTGTTCCTTCAACTAGTTTATCATCTTCAATATAAT
ATTCTTGACCTATATAGTATAAATATATTTTTATTATATTTTTACTTTTTTCTGAATCTATTATTTTATA
ATCATAAAAAGTTTTACCACCAAAAGAAGGTTGTACTCCTTCTGGTCCAACATATTTTTTTACTATATTA
TCTAAATAATTTTTGGGAACTGGTGTTGTAATTTGATTAATCGAACAACCAGTTATACTTAAAGGAATTA
TAACTATAAAAATATATAGGATTATCTTTTTAAATTTCATTATTGGCCTCCTTTTTATTAAATTTATGTT
ACCATAAAAAGGACATAACGGGAATATGTAGAATATTTTTAATGTAGACAAAATTTTACATAAATATAAA
GAAAGGAAGTGTTTGTTTAAATTTTATAGCAAACTATCAAAAATTAGGGGGATAAAAATTTATGAAAAAA
AGGTTTTCGATGTTATTTTTATGTTTAACTTTAATAGTTTGTGGTTTATTTACAAATTCGGCCGGCCGAA
GCAAACTTAAGAGTGTGTTGATAGTGCAGTATCTTAAAATTTTGTATAATAGGAATTGAAGTTAAATTAG
ATGCTAAAAATTTGTAATTAAGAAGGAGTGATTACATGAACAAAAATATAAAATATTCTCAAAACTTTTT
AACGAGTGAAAAAGTACTCAACCAAATAATAAAACAATTGAATTTAAAAGAAACCGATACCGTTTACGAA
ATTGGAACAGGTAAAGGGCATTTAACGACGAAACTGGCTAAAATAAGTAAACAGGTAACGTCTATTGAAT
TAGACAGTCATCTATTCAACTTATCGTCAGAAAAATTAAAACTGAATACTCGTGTCACTTTAATTCACCA
AGATATTCTACAGTTTCAATTCCCTAACAAACAGAGGTATAAAATTGTTGGGAGTATTCCTTACCATTTA
AGCACACAAATTATTAAAAAAGTGGTTTTTGAAAGCCATGCGTCTGACATCTATCTGATTGTTGAAGAAG
GATTCTACAAGCGTACCTTGGATATTCACCGAACACTAGGGTTGCTCTTGCACACTCAAGTCTCGATTCA
GCAATTGCTTAAGCTGCCAGCGGAATGCTTTCATCCTAAACCAAAAGTAAACAGTGTCTTAATAAAACTT
ACCCGCCATACCACAGATGTTCCAGATAAATATTGGAAGCTATATACGTACTTTGTTTCAAAATGGGTCA
ATCGAGAATATCGTCAACTGTTTACTAAAAATCAGTTTCATCAAGCAATGAAACACGCCAAAGTAAACAA
TTTAAGTACCGTTACTTATGAGCAAGTATTGTCTATTTTTAATAGTTATCTATTATTTAACGGGAGGAAA
TAATTCTATGAGTCGCTTTTGTAAATTTGGAAAGTTACACGTTACTAAAGGGAATGTGTTTAAACTCCTT
TTTGATAATCTCATGACCAAAATCCCTTAACGTGAGTTTTCGTTCCACTGAGCGTCAGACCCCGTAGAAA
AGATCAAAGGATCTTCTTGAGATCCTTTTTTTCTGCGCGTAATCTGCTGCTTGCAAACAAAAAAACCACC
GCTACCAGCGGTGGTTTGTTTGCCGGATCAAGAGCTACCAACTCTTTTTCCGAAGGTAACTGGCTTCAGC
AGAGCGCAGATACCAAATACTGTTCTTCTAGTGTAGCCGTAGTTAGGCCACCACTTCAAGAACTCTGTAG
CACCGCCTACATACCTCGCTCTGCTAATCCTGTTACCAGTGGCTGCTGCCAGTGGCGATAAGTCGTGTCT
TACCGGGTTGGACTCAAGACGATAGTTACCGGATAAGGCGCAGCGGTCGGGCTGAACGGGGGGTTCGTGC
ACACAGCCCAGCTTGGAGCGAACGACCTACACCGAACTGAGATACCTACAGCGTGAGCTATGAGAAAGCG
CCACGCTTCCCGAAGGGAGAAAGGCGGACAGGTATCCGGTAAGCGGCAGGGTCGGAACAGGAGAGCGCAC
GAGGGAGCTTCCAGGGGGAAACGCCTGGTATCTTTATAGTCCTGTCGGGTTTCGCCACCTCTGACTTGAG
CGTCGATTTTTGTGATGCTCGTCAGGGGGGCGGAGCCTATGGAAAAACGCCAGCAACGCGGCCTTTTTAC
GGTTCCTGGCCTTTTGCTGGCCTTTTGCTCACATGTTCTTTCCTGCGTTATCCCCTGATTCTGTGGATAA
CCGTATTACCGCCTTTGAGTGAGCTGATACCGCTCGCCGCAGCCGAACGACCGAGCGCAGCGAGTCAGTG
AGCGAGGAAGCGGAAGAGCGCCCAATACGCAGGGCCCCCTGCAGGATAAAAAAATTGTAGATAAATTTTA
TAAAATAGTTTTATCTACAATTTTTTTATCAGGAAACAGCTATGACCGCGGCCGCTGTATCCATATGACC
ATGATTACGAATTCGAAGACGCTTCCCTATCAGTGATAGATTGAAACTCTATCATTGATAGAGTATAATA
TCTTCCCGAACACAGTATATAAGGCAAAGGAGGTTTTTTATGGTCTTCACACTCGAAGATTTCGTTGGGG
ACTGGCGACAGACAGCCGGCTACAACCTGGACCAAGTCCTTGAACAGGGAGGTGTGTCCAGTTTGTTTCA
GAATCTCGGGGTGTCCGTAACTCCGATCCAAAGGATTGTCCTGAGCGGTGAAAATGGGCTGAAGATCGAC
ATCCATGTCATCATCCCGTATGAAGGTCTGAGCGGCGACCAAATGGGCCAGATCGAAAAAATTTTTAAGG
TGGTGTACCCTGTGGATGATCATCACTTTAAGGTGATCCTGCACTATGGCACACTGGTAATCGACGGGGT
TACGCCGAACATGATCGACTATTTCGGACGGCCGTATGAAGGCATCGCCGTGTTCGACGGCAAAAAGATC
ACTGTAACAGGGACCCTGTGGAACGGCAACAAAATTATCGACGAGCGCCTGATCAACCCCGACGGCTCCC
TGCTGTTCCGAGTAACCATCAACGGAGTGACCGGCTGGCGGCTGTGCGAACGCATTCTGGCGTAATATTT
ATTTCTATTGAGTAAAATAAAAAAGATGGTGAGATAATCTCACCATCTTTTTTTCTTTTAAATCCGTCGA
CCTTAGAAGCAAACTTAGGATCCAAAAATATATTGATAAAAATAATAATAGTGGGTATAATTAAGTTGTT
AGGAGGTTAGTTAGAATATCTAGATTAGATAAAAGTAAAGTGATTAACAGCGCATTAGAGCTGCTTAATG
AGGTCGGAATCGAAGGTTTAACAACCCGTAAACTCGCCCAGAAGCTAGGTGTAGAGCAGCCTACATTGTA
TTGGCATGTAAAAAATAAGCGGGCTTTGCTCGACGCCTTAGCCATTGAGATGTTAGATAGGCACCATACT
CACTTTTGCCCTTTAGAAGGGGAAAGCTGGCAAGATTTTTTACGTAATAACGCTAAAAGTTTTAGATGTG
CTTTACTAAGTCATCGCGATGGAGCAAAAGTACATTTAGGTACACGGCCTACAGAAAAACAGTATGAAAC
TCTCGAAAATCAATTAGCCTTTTTATGCCAACAAGGTTTTTCACTAGAGAATGCATTATATGCACTCAGC
GCTGTGGGGCATTTTACTTTAGGTTGCGTATTGGAAGATCAAGAGCATCAAGTCGCTAAAGAAGAAAGGG
AAACACCTACTACTGATAGTATGCCGCCATTATTACGACAAGCTATCGAATTATTTGATCACCAAGGTGC
AGAGCCAGCCTTCTTATTCGGCCTTGAATTGATCATATGCGGATTAGAAAAACAACTTAAATGTGAAAGT
GGGTAATAAAGCCTCTTCCGCTAGCATAAAAATAAGAAGCCTGCATTTGCAGGCTTCTTATTTTTATGGC
GCGCCGTTCTGAATCCTTAGCTAATGGTTCAACAGGTAACTATGACGAAGATAGCACCCTGGATAAGTCT
GTAATGGATTCTAAGGCATTTAATGAAGACGTGTATATAAAATGTGCTAATGAAAAAGAAAATGCGTTAA
AAGAGCCTAAAATGAGTTCAAATGGTTTTGAAATTGATTGGTAGTTTAATTTAATATATTTTTTCTATTG
GCTATCTCGATACCTATAGAATCTTCTGTTCACTTTTGTTTTTGAAATATAAAAAGGGGCTTTTTAGCCC
CTTTTTTTTAAAACTCCGGAGGAGTTTCTTCATTCTTGATACTATACGTAACTATTTCGATTTGACTTCA
TTGTCAATTAAGCTAGTAAAATCAATGGTTAAAAAACAAAAAACTTGCATTTTTCTACCTAGTAATTTAT
AATTTTAAGTGTCGAGTTTAAAAGTATAATTTACCAGGAAAGGAGCAAGTTTTTTAATAAGGAAAAATTT
TTCCTTTTAAAATTCTATTTCGTTAT
Features (pLannotate 1.2.2; 7 found; start..end, strand, type, name):
   1996..2730    +  CDS            erm: ERM_STREE - Experimental evidence at protein level: Swiss-Prot protein existence level 1. This protein produces a dimethylation of the adenine residue at position 2085 in 23S rRNA, resulting in reduced affinity between ribosomes and macrolide-lincosamide-streptogramin B antibiotics. From Streptococcus pneumoniae.
   2887..3475    +  rep_origin     ori: high-copy-number ColE1/pMB1/pBR322/pUC origin of replication
   3701..3717    +  polyA_signal   OpIE-2 poly(A) signal (fragment): immediate-early gene 2 from the Orgyia pseudotsugata multicapsid nucleopolyhedrovirus; baculovirus polyadenylation signal
   3804..3820    +  promoter       PLtetO-1 promoter (fragment): modified phage lambda PL promoter with tet operator sites (Lutz and Bujard, 1997)
   3826..3844    +  protein_bind   tet operator: bacterial operator O1 for the tetR and tetA genes tetracycline repressor TetR
   3890..4405    +  CDS            Nluc: NanoLuc® luciferase human codon-optimized
   4569..5184    +  CDS            TetR (fragment): tetracycline repressor TetR; tetR from transposon Tn10; TetR binds to the tetracycline operator tetO to inhibit transcription. This inhibition can be relieved by adding tetracycline or doxycycline.
