[The description below was written by a language model from this plasmid's Addgene catalogue record and pLannotate feature annotations shown in this document.]
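Description:
pQnl_tet is a bacterial expression plasmid for Clostridium, built on the pQmod2E-GG backbone and carrying a tetracycline-regulated NanoLuc luciferase reporter. It is propagated in E. coli at high copy from a ColE1/pUC-type origin and selected with erythromycin through an erm gene, which encodes a 23S rRNA adenine methyltransferase conferring macrolide-lincosamide-streptogramin B resistance. The feature table annotates nothing in roughly the first 2 kb of the sequenced 5.8 kb record. A replicon or transfer functions for the clostridial host may lie there, but the record does not identify them.

The payload is a synthetic cassette of about 1.4 kb, inserted by BsaI (Golden Gate-style) cloning that destroyed both sites. It has two expression units. In the first, the PGusA2-TetO2/1 promoter, which contains tet operator sequences, drives the NanoLuc coding sequence. The annotation picks this region up as a tet operator and a short match to PLtetO-1 just upstream of Nluc. In the second, a miniPthl promoter drives tetR, the Tn10-derived tetracycline repressor, which lies downstream of NanoLuc on the same strand. TetR binds the operators and holds luciferase transcription off, and a tetracycline-class inducer releases the repressor and allows expression, so luminescence gives a quantitative readout of promoter activity. The 17-nt hit to a baculovirus poly(A) signal is most likely a chance match with no function in this bacterial vector.

The associated work concerns tuning gene expression in Clostridium phytofermentans with synthetic promoters and CRISPRi. In that context the plasmid serves to demonstrate and characterise inducible, TetR-repressed gene expression in this organism.
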