Addgene plasmid #191355: pQnl_tet
Purpose: Clostridium expression vector with TetR-repressed NanoLuc expression
Depositing lab: Andrew Tolonen. Depositing organization: Genoscope, Centre National de Sequencage (CEA). Publication: Tuning of Gene Expression in Clostridium phytofermentans Using Synthetic Promoters and CRISPRi. Rostain W, Zaplana T, Boutard M, Baum C, Tabuteau S, Sanitha M, Ramya M, Guss A, Ettwiller L, Tolonen AC. ACS Synth Biol. 2022 Dec 16;11(12):4077-4088. doi: 10.1021/acssynbio.2c00385. Epub 2022 Nov 25. PubMed 36427328.
Backbone
  Vector backbone: pQmod2E-GG (Addgene 191345)
  Backbone manufacturer: Tolonen Lab
  Backbone size w/o insert (bp): 5471
  Modifications to backbone: Inserted PGusA2-TetO2/1-Nanoluc, miniPthl-tetR cassette
  Vector type: Bacterial Expression
Growth in bacteria
  Bacterial resistance: Erythromycin, 200 μg/mL
  Growth temperature: 37°C
  Growth strain: DH5alpha
  Copy number: High Copy
Gene/Insert
  Gene/Insert name: PGusA2-TetO2/1-Nanoluc, miniPthl-tetR cassette
  Species: Synthetic
  Insert size (bp): 1383
  Promoter: PGus2A-TetO2/1
  Cloning method: Restriction Enzyme; 5′ cloning site BsaI (destroyed during cloning); 3′ cloning site BsaI (destroyed during cloning)
  Sequencing primers: 5′ CAGGAAACAGCTATGACCGC; 3′ GCTAAGGATTCAGAACGGCG
Resource information
  A portion of this plasmid was derived from a plasmid made by: Promega
Terms and licenses: Academic/Nonprofit Terms; Industry Terms: Not Available to Industry
How to cite: pQnl_tet was a gift from Andrew Tolonen (Addgene plasmid # 191355 ; http://n2t.net/addgene:191355 ; RRID:Addgene_191355)
